>Addgene plasmid #64968 | pTNS2 | addgene full sequence | sequence record 435439 | Addgene NGS Result
CATTATTATCATGACATTAACCTATAAAAATAGGCGTATCACGAGGCCCTTTCGTCTCGCGCGTTTCGGT
GATGACGGTGAAAACCTCTGACACATGCAGCTCCCGGAGACGGTCACAGCTTGTCTGTAAGCGGATGCCG
GGAGCAGACAAGCCCGTCAGGGCGCGTCAGCGGGTGTTGGCGGGTGTCGGGGCTGGCTTAACTATGCGGC
ATCAGAGCAGATTGTACTGAGAGTGCACCATATGCGGTGTGAAATACCGCACAGATGCGTAAGGAGAAAA
TACCGCATCAGGCGCCATTCGCCATTCAGGCTGCGCAACTGTTGGGAAGGGCGATCGGTGCGGGCCTCTT
CGCTATTACGCCAGCTGGCGAAAGGGGGATGTGCTGCAAGGCGATTAAGTTGGGTAACGCCAGGGTTTTC
CCAGTCACGACGTTGTAAAACGACGGCCAGTGCCAAGCTTGCATGCCTGCAGGTCGACTCTAGAGGATCC
CGATTATTTTGGCTCGTTGAAGATCCGATGCTTCAAACTCAATCACACGATCCGCCTTATTTATTTGCTT
TGTTGTACTGTTAACCACCTTAGCTCGACTTAATAAAGGCAAATGAGTAAATCGAGTCCATTTCCGTTCT
TGCATTGGATTAAACCAAACAAAAATACGCCACTCCTTATGACCCGAGTTACGGAATAAATGACCAATAT
GTACAACCTGCACATTGTCATTAAATGTAGCTAGCCTAACCACTCACTCTTCCCCATAAACCATTTCCAA
GAATCTTTGTGCTTCCTCAGTTATCCGCTCTTTAGATAACGTTGCACTTCTTAATAATCGCCAGCGCCTA
AGCTCAACATCTTCCTGTTTAAGCTTAATAAAAGCTTGGCTAATCCGTCTAATTTGATAATCTTCCACAC
TCTCTGAGTAACGCTTTAAGCAAAGCGCTACCAAAGGCAGTTTCTGTAGATTTTTTGCAAGAGAGGTTCC
GTTAGGAGTTTGCTTTAACAGCCAGCTCGATGTCGCTCTTGGGTGATCAAGGCTACTATCTAGACGCTTT
ATGATTCTTAATAGTTGTCGTACAGCAATTCGATCTCTTTGGTTCCAATCAACTCTAGGGGCGGGTGCCA
GACGCTCTTGTTGATGCTGTTGATTCCAGTGAACTAGCCAATCCCTGTCATGTCGGTAAAGCCAAGCGTA
TAGCACCCCACCCTCTAAAGACTGTCTTGCCGCCTTAATTCCTTGGTATTTATGCACTAGTTGCTGCCAG
TCTTTATGCTTAACAGATAAATCTTCAGAGTTAGGTTGCACAGACTGGCTAACAGGTCTTGTCGTTATAG
AGTGCTCAGTAAGAGCACTTGCCTGCTGTAGCGCTTCTATAACCGTTAGTTTTGGCAATAAGGCTTGCCA
CACAATACTATGCTGTAAATAACTAAAGGCTTTTCTATGCTTACGGAATATACTTTTCAGCCAACACGTG
TCCTTGTTCTCTGCCAACTTTAAATCCAGTTTCTCTAGTGCCTCATCACTAAAAGTCTGCCTCACTCTCT
CCGCCACCAAGTCATGACGAATGTGCTTGCTTTTGGTTAGCCCTAGATCCTGCGCTAAGCGCTGATAAAA
CAGCGTCCACTGCTCAAGGCTTGGGGAAAGCTCTTGCGCTCGTGGAGCATCTAACAGAGGGGCTATATAA
GCAGCTAGTGCTGTTAATTGAGATAGGGAGTCTTTGGGGTAGTCTGAAAGCAGCTCAGTATGACCCAAAG
CCCAAAATTGATGTCGGTGATCATCTACAGCTCTATCAAAGAAGACTAAAGCACCGTGTTTTGGACAATA
TGGCAAAGCGGGCAAATACCAATCTCGTTGCCAAAAGGCTTCCCCATACCTATTTAGCTGAAGAGCAACG
CAATCAGGGCAGTATCTAAAGCGGTTATCGCTCTTAACTCTAGAAGCAGCGACTCCTAGCATTAAATGCA
CCGCACCTTGCGCTTGGTACTCCATTAACCGAATAGCTTCGTCTCGGCGCTCCTTGCCTACAAACGGAGC
ATATAAAGGGAATAAGGTATGCTCATAAATAAGCTGCTGAACAGCGTAACGTCCTGTTTGATGTAGATGT
CTTGCTATCACACCTAAATGCGAGGGCAGACCTAAGGTAGCGACCACCTTGCGGTTGCCATACACCTCAT
CCAACAGCTGCTTAGGACTAACAATCCCTTGATAAACGCCTGCCCGTGCAATAGTGCTATAAATCAGCTC
ATTCGAGTACGGAACAGGAAAGTTTCTCATGGCTAACCTGCTTGTTTAAATAAGCTCGCCATATCCACTA
TTACCCCTTTCCCTTTTAACCGTTCATGCATGGTTTTTTCAGGTTGGCGTTGTGAATAGATATAACGTAA
ATCCGTATCAGGCAAGCTATCCCAGTCGCTGGGCTTGACTACCTTTATAGCCGAAACCTTTTTACTCTTG
GAGGGCTTTTCTAGTTCTGACACTACCGTTTCGCCTTCCATCAACCACTGCAAAACAAGAGGCAGTAACT
TTTGTCTTGTCATCGTTGGATTCTGGCTAAACGCTTTTTTAATAGTGGGAATTAACAGGCTTGAATCGTA
ATCCTCTTTCAGCATCAGATATAAATGACGCTGATCTTCGGTATCTAACTCTTGAAGGGCTTTTTCTTCT
GGTGTTTGTTCTTGTATCGCTGCGATATCTAGCTGAAGTTGGATTAACCGTTTATCAATCTCGGGAACGA
CTAGATCAGAATAACGAGCAATGCGTTCTGGGATACCCGAGCGTAATGCCTCTAGCATGGGGTGCACAGG
CTTTAACTCATCTTGATACACTTGCCGCAATAAACCAGCGGTAATACGCTCATTGCCTAAAGCTAGCGCA
CGGAGCTGAGCGAGTACAAAAAGTTTTACTACAATGTCCATCACTCCTTGGCTTAGCTCATACCACACAT
CACGGACCTCATCCGATAACAGCGCATCTTTGCGTTGTAAAAGCTGTAATTGCCAAAGATTATCCGTAAA
AGCGATCCACTCTTGATTGGGCTTTCCACGTTGCGTTTGTTGTATAGGATCCCAGAATATAGCTCCAAAC
CCTGCCCCTCTACGTGCAGACCGCAAATCAGCCTCAAAAATCTCTCGTGCTTTAGGGGTACCAATCAACA
TCACTGGTACGCCAATAATATTCACCATCGTCACAAAAAAGTTCAGCATCTCTTGAGATCCACCCGAACG
AGAGCGGCTTAAATGCTGAATTTCATCAATAACCAACAACCCTAAAGCATGTGCATTGGCTATTTGCGAC
ATCAAAGCCAACATGGTTTCTATACCATGACGTTTTAAGCCATAACGACGCTCATAGTTCGAGCCCAAGG
CTCGATCCAACGCTCTGAAAAAATTCAAGCAGATTTCTTTTAGCGAACCATTATGCGAGCAGTCTATTTT
CAAATACACCACCTGCTCTACATTGAGTTCACGATGGTAAATCACCTGAGGATACGTGGCTAGAATACGA
TGAAGAGAGGTCGTCTTCCCACTACCAGAACAACCAATTAACAATAAGCTTTGTGCCGTAGATCGTGCCT
CCTCAAAGCGAAATGTCTCCAACTCTCCCGTTTGAACACGCTCATAACCATTTTGTAAATGCTTTTGTAA
ATCTCCTGTTTTAGGATTTCTGCCTACGTAGCCACCTCGAATCATGACCGAAATACGCTCACTTAGTAGC
AAATGCGTACCTAATGGCTGAAAATAGTCATCTGGAATACGACAAATGGTATGAGCTCTGATAACACGGG
ACTTTTGCAAGTCAGAGGAAGTAAGCTGTAAAGAGGATTTCAGTGATGCAGCACTATTCACTGACTCTTG
TAATGGTGGTAAGGCCTCGATAAAAGGATTATCACGATAAGCCTCTACCCCCGTATCACGATAAACTGCT
TGAATCCGGGTAGCACTCATGACTCATCCTTTTCTGGTGGATCCTGAAATAATTCAGGCACGTATGTGGG
TAGGCTGTAATCTTCTTGATCATCCGCTTCCACTGCGTTGAAAGGAATAACTTTAGCCTCATCACCTGAA
GAGCTTGGCTTCAAATGCTCCGCACGTTTTTTACGCTCCGAGGTCACGGCTTCTTTTTTATTAGTTTTAA
TCTGCTTAATGCGTGTTGATTTGGGCTCAGTAGTACTGGGCGTTAACTTATTCGCTTTCTGAATGGTTTG
CTGAATAAACGCCTCAAGCTCCCTGCGTTTAGTTAACTCATCCTGCTTCGCATTGGCTTTATTGTGTTTT
TCTTGTGCTTGTATATCCCAAACCTCCCAAAATGAGAGACCTTTAAACTGCCGACTACGTTCCGTCAGAT
TACAGCGCCAAAATACACGGCTGCCAACTTGCGGAAACAAATAAATCGTATCAACCAGCACTGGGTCATA
AGCCGCTTCTAAATGTTGAGGTCTAGCTATATCAGTGCTCCGCTGCAACCAACCCTCACGCAGAATCTCT
GACCCCGAGTAATACAAACCCCACAAATTAACGCCAAATGAAGAAATAGAGACCTTTCGGCGAGGCAGTA
ACGCTACTCGCAACTGCTCTTGCTCCACAGCCCTTAAACTACCTGTACGATGCTGCATACCCCATTGCCA
TAGCTGGACAGGAATAGACGGTAAATCTGTAGGAAAATCAGCATCTCGATCGTATTTATCCATCACCAGA
TGGTTATTTCTGAATAAGATCGTACGCAAAATAATTTGTGTGAACTCAAATACCGACAGAGATGCATCTA
ACCTATAGTCTGTTTCACCATGGCTTTTGATCCGACTGCCCTCTACAATGCCAGGTGCAAAGGACTTAAA
CTCGGCTTGTAGTGTTCTAAAAGTGCTTTCCACTATGCCTTTAGCATCGCCACGTCTAGGTGGAGCACTT
TCCACTCGCACATTAAAACTAGAAACTAAGGCTTCGACCTGATGACTCATTAATTCGCCACGGTCCGCTA
GCAACACATCTGGCAAACCTACACACGGCCAGTCTGAGCTACTAATCTCAATATCATGCTGGGCACAAAT
GGCCGTTTTGTCAGAGCAAGCATTTACAAAAGCCTGCATCGCCACCACATAAGACGGATTTTCAAAGCCG
ATATAAAAGCCCGTGATCATCCGACTAAACACATCAATCACAATGTAAAGCGTTGGTCTTCCTATGATTT
TTTGGCGATCATGATGATCCACTAAATAAATATCAGCAATCGTGGCATCAATCTCATAACGACTCCCAGG
GCCTAACGCCTGAGAAGTGGCTGTACTACTTAAGGGTCGTACGTCTTTTTTATATACCCCTGCTTTAACT
CTAGACTTTAAGCGCTGAGCTTTAGGGTATTCTCGATCATAAAAATAACGAAACTGACGTAGTGTTGGGT
AATCCTCTTGGGGAATGCGAGGAAAATACTGAGCAAACAAGTCCACAAATCGTCTATAGGCAACGGTGGT
CTTTGTACCTTTTTGATTTAACAGGTGCTTTTCTATGGTCAACCTAAAAAGGCGTTCAATCTCGGGCGTT
ACCTTGGTTCCTTCACCCTTACCATATTCTCTGGCTCGGCCAATCTTTGCTGTTCCTGTCGCTGAACGTC
TTTCCCCTGGTGCACCGCTGTTTTTGTAGTCAGGAATTAATGCATTAGGCGTTTGACCACGCTGCCAGTA
ACGGCGTAACAACTTATAAACTGTAGCCTTAGTAACCTTATGTTCTTGGACCACATGCTCAACGAGTTCG
CTTCTGACTTTAGGGTCGAAACGATCCTTACTATTAATAATAGGAAGAATTTTTCGATAATCCTCCTCGC
GCTTCTGGAAGCTGACAGAATCTACAGACGGCTCTTCTAAATCAAGATGTACATAAGGGTCATCAGTTCT
AACTAAGCGGCCTTCATCTAAATACTGCATTAGCAACAACTCAGCCCTAGCTTGTGGAACTCCTTTATCA
GCGCTTATTTGCATCCAGACAACTTGGCCATCCTCTATAGCCAAAATGCGATACGGATCATTATCAAATA
GCACAACCTCATTAATTTGCCACATAGCGCAACTCCTCCATATTCACTACTTGGCTAATACAGAGATCTG
CACACTTATTTGCCCTGAAAGACTTATAAATATTGAACTTAATAAAACCATTTGCGGTTAAGGCTCGTAT
CTCACTCAATGTTTTGCCTAACTCCAAATCATAAGCAATATCAACCTGCTTACAGACATTGATAATGTTT
TCATCTCCTTTTTCTTGCAGGATATGGGCCAATGGGGATAGTTGTGCTAAAAGCTCCGCAGAAACTTCTT
CTGTTTTCACTGAATAAAGCCATTCAATATTTTCTTTTACTACGGGATTTATTTCTTTATCAGTAAAAAT
GAACCAAGGAATTTGCTTTTGCTGCCAATAGCGACGCTCTAGTTCTAGTTTTTCTAAGGTACGCTCGTCT
TGTAAGGCTGCTGCAGGTTTGACTTGAATAGCAAACTGCTCAAAAGGACCATCTTTGCAGTCCACTAAAA
AATCAGTAGACATAACCTGATCTACACCACGAATAACAGGATGCTTAATACCACTATCTATTGCAATCTG
CCTGGTATCACTAGGTAATAAGGGGAACTGCTCGCGTATATCTAGCACGCTGCTCTCCCACTCAAGACTG
AGAAAAACAGCAAGCTCTAAGTCAGATAGCAAATGATGGACTCGTCCCGTCTTATGAGAATAAATACGGT
GGGAACGACCTGAAGAAGGAACTTCTTGTACTGTTAGCCATGGAATATAGTCTTTACCATGCCCTTGGCC
ACGCCCCTCTTTAATACGACGGGCAATTTGCACTTCAGAAAATGAAGAGTTTGCTTTAGCCATAACAAAA
GTCCAGTATGCTTTTTCACAGCATAACTGGACTGATTTCAGTTTACAACTATTCTGTCTAGTTTAAGACT
TTATTGTCATAGTTTAGATCTATTTTGTTCAGTTTAAGACTTTATTGTCCGCCCACACCCGCTTACGCAG
GGCATCCATTTATTACTCAACCGTAACCGATTTTGCCAGGTTACGCGGCTGGTCAACGTCGGTGCCTTTG
ATCAGCGCGACATGGTAAGCCAGCAGCTGCAGCGGAACGGTGTAGAAGATCGGTGCAATCACCTCTTCCA
CATGCGGCATCTCGACTCTAGAGGATCCCCGGGTACCGAGCTCGAATTCGTAATCATGTCATAGCTGTTT
CCTGTGTGAAATTGTTATCCGCTCACAATTCCACACAACATACGAGCCGGAAGCATAAAGTGTAAAGCCT
GGGGTGCCTAATGAGTGAGCTAACTCACATTAATTGCGTTGCGCTCACTGCCCGCTTTCCAGTCGGGAAA
CCTGTCGTGCCAGCTGCATTAATGAATCGGCCAACGCGCGGGGAGAGGCGGTTTGCGTATTGGGCGCTCT
TCCGCTTCCTCGCTCACTGACTCGCTGCGCTCGGTCGTTCGGCTGCGGCGAGCGGTATCAGCTCACTCAA
AGGCGGTAATACGGTTATCCACAGAATCAGGGGATAACGCAGGAAAGAACATTTAAGGTATACTTTCCGC
TGCATAACCCTGCTTCGGGGTCATTATAGCGATTTTTTCGGTATATCCATCCTTTTTCGCACGATATACA
GGATTTTGCCAAAGGGTTCGTGTAGACTTTCCTTGGTGTATCCAACGGCGTCAGCCGGGCAGGATAGGTG
AAGTAGGCCCACCCGCGAGCGGGTGTTCCTTCTTCACTGTCCCTTATTCGCACCTGGCGGTGCTCAACGG
GAATCCTGCTCTGCGAGGCTGGCCGATAAGCTCTGATAACGCAGGAAAGAACATGGGCAGTTCAACCTGT
TGATAGTACGTACTAAGCTCTCATGTTTCACGTACTAAGCTCTCAAGTTTAACGTACTAAGCTCTCATGT
TTAACGAACTAAACCCTCATGGCTAACGTACTAAGCTCTCATGGCTAACGTACTAAGCTCTCATGTTTCA
CGTACTAAGCTCTCATGTTTGAACAATAAAATTAATATAAATCAGCAACTTAAATAGCCTCTAAGGTTTT
AAGTTTTATAAGAAAAAAAAGAATATATAAGGCTTTTAAAGCTTTTAAGGTTTAACGGTTGTGGACAACA
AGCCAGGGATGTAACGCACTGAGAAGCCCTTAGAGCCTCTCAAAGCAATTTTGAGTGACACAGGAACACT
TAACGGCTGACAACCGGCTGGTAACAGGATTAGCAGAGCGAGGTATGTAGGCGGTGCTACAGAGTTCTTG
AAGTGGTGGCCTAACTACGGCTACACTAGAAGAACAGTATTTGGTATCTGCGCTCTGCTGAAGCCAGTTA
CCTTCGGAAAAAGAGTTGGTAGCTCTTGATCCGGCAAACAAACCACCGCTGGTAGCGGTGGTTTTTTTGT
TTGCAAGCAGCAGATTACGCGCAGAAAAAAAGGATCTCAAGAAGATCCTTTGATCTTTTCTACGGGGTCT
GACGCTCAGTGGAACGAAAACTCACGTTAAGGGATTTTGGTCATGAGATTATCAAAAAGGATCTTCACCT
AGATCCTTTTAAATTAAAAATGAAGTTTTAAATCAATCTAAAGTATATATGAGTAAACTTGGTCTGACAG
TTACCAATGCTTAATCAGTGAGGCACCTATCTCAGCGATCTGTCTATTTCGTTCATCCATAGTTGCCTGA
CTCCCCGTCGTGTAGATAACTACGATACGGGAGGGCTTACCATCTGGCCCCAGTGCTGCAATGATACCGC
GAGACCCACGCTCACCGGCTCCAGATTTATCAGCAATAAACCAGCCAGCCGGAAGGGCCGAGCGCAGAAG
TGGTCCTGCAACTTTATCCGCCTCCATCCAGTCTATTAATTGTTGCCGGGAAGCTAGAGTAAGTAGTTCG
CCAGTTAATAGTTTGCGCAACGTTGTTGCCATTGCTACAGGCATCGTGGTGTCACGCTCGTCGTTTGGTA
TGGCTTCATTCAGCTCCGGTTCCCAACGATCAAGGCGAGTTACATGATCCCCCATGTTGTGCAAAAAAGC
GGTTAGCTCCTTCGGTCCTCCGATCGTTGTCAGAAGTAAGTTGGCCGCAGTGTTATCACTCATGGTTATG
GCAGCACTGCATAATTCTCTTACTGTCATGCCATCCGTAAGATGCTTTTCTGTGACTGGTGAGTACTCAA
CCAAGTCATTCTGAGAATAGTGTATGCGGCGACCGAGTTGCTCTTGCCCGGCGTCAATACGGGATAATAC
CGCGCCACATAGCAGAACTTTAAAAGTGCTCATCATTGGAAAACGTTCTTCGGGGCGAAAACTCTCAAGG
ATCTTACCGCTGTTGAGATCCAGTTCGATGTAACCCACTCGTGCACCCAACTGATCTTCAGCATCTTTTA
CTTTCACCAGCGTTTCTGGGTGAGCAAAAACAGGAAGGCAAAATGCCGCAAAAAAGGGAATAAGGGCGAC
ACGGAAATGTTGAATACTCATACTCTTCCTTTTTCAATATTATTGAAGCATTTATCAGGGTTATTGTCTC
ATGAGCGGATACATATTTGAATGTATTTAGAAAAATAAACAAATAGGGGTTCCGCGCACATTTCCCCGAA
AAGTGCCACCTGACGTCTAAGAAAC
Features (pLannotate 1.2.2; 22 found; start..end, strand, type, name):
     56..91      +  CDS            rop (fragment): Rop protein, which maintains plasmids at low copy number; rop
    193..292     +  misc_feature   bom (fragment): basis of mobility region from pBR322
    298..452     -  CDS            lacZα (fragment): LacZα fragment of β-galactosidase; lacZ fragment
    455..491     -  misc_feature   MCS (fragment): pUC18/19 multiple cloning site
    492..740     -  CDS            tnsE (fragment): TNSE_ECOLX - Experimental evidence at protein level: Swiss-Prot protein existence level 1. TnsABC + TnsD promote high-frequency insertion of Tn7 into a specific target site known as att-Tn7 whereas TnsABC + TnsE promote low-frequency insertion into many different sites. From Escherichia coli.
    747..2270    -  CDS            tnsD: TNSD_ECOLX - Protein predicted: Swiss-Prot protein existence level 4. TnsABC + TnsD promote high-frequency insertion of Tn7 into a specific target site known as att-Tn7 whereas TnsABC + TnsE promote low-frequency insertion into many different sites. From Escherichia coli.
   2276..3940    -  CDS            tnsC: TNSC_ECOLX - Experimental evidence at protein level: Swiss-Prot protein existence level 1. TnsABC + TnsD promote high-frequency insertion of Tn7 into a specific target site known as att-Tn7 whereas TnsABC + TnsE promote low-frequency insertion into many different sites. From Escherichia coli.
   3940..6045    -  CDS            tnsB: TNSB_ECOLX - Experimental evidence at protein level: Swiss-Prot protein existence level 1. Sequence-specific, DNA-binding protein required for Tn7 transposition. Recognizes sequences necessary for recombination at both left and right ends of Tn7 and, together with TnsA, forms the transposase. TnsB executes the 5'-DNA strand breakage and joining reactions. From Escherichia coli.
   6035..6853    -  CDS            tnsA: TNSA_ECOLX - Experimental evidence at protein level: Swiss-Prot protein existence level 1. Required for Tn7 transposition. Forms the transposase, together with TnsB. TnsA executes the 5'-DNA strand breakage reaction. TnsABC and TnsD promote high-frequency insertion of Tn7 into a specific target site known as ATT-Tn7 whereas TnsABC and TnsD promote low- frequency insertion into many different sites. From Escherichia coli.
   6763..6987    +  mobile_element Tn7R: mini-Tn7 element (right end of the Tn7 transposon) Tn7
   7016..7156    -  CDS            glmS (fragment): GLMS_ECOLI - Experimental evidence at protein level: Swiss-Prot protein existence level 1. Catalyzes the first step in hexosamine metabolism, converting fructose-6P into glucosamine-6P using glutamine as a nitrogen source. From Escherichia coli (strain K12).
   7152..7189    -  misc_feature   MCS (fragment): pUC18/19 multiple cloning site
   7222..7238    -  protein_bind   lac operator: The lac repressor binds to the lac operator to inhibit transcription in E. coli. This inhibition can be relieved by adding lactose or isopropyl-β-D-thiogalactopyranoside (IPTG). lac repressor encoded by lacI
   7246..7276    -  promoter       lac promoter: promoter for the E. coli lac operon
   7291..7312    -  protein_bind   CAP binding site: CAP binding activates transcription in the presence of cAMP. E. coli catabolite activator protein
   7325..7417    -  CDS            lacI (fragment): lac repressor; lacI; The lac repressor binds to the lac operator to inhibit transcription in E. coli. This inhibition can be relieved by adding lactose or isopropyl-β-D-thiogalactopyranoside (IPTG).
   7419..7542    -  rep_origin     RSF ori (fragment): Plasmids containing the RSF 1030 origin of replication can be propagated in E. coli cells that contain additional plasmids with compatible origins.
   7687..7795    +  oriT           oriT: incP origin of transfer
   7827..8202    +  rep_origin     R6K γ ori: γ replication origin from E. coli plasmid R6K; requires the R6K initiator protein pi for replication
   8208..8440    -  rep_origin     ori (fragment): high-copy-number ColE1/pMB1/pBR322/pUC origin of replication
   8611..9471    -  CDS            AmpR: β-lactamase; bla; confers resistance to ampicillin, carbenicillin, and related antibiotics
   9472..9576    -  promoter       AmpR promoter: bla
