[The description below was written by a language model from this plasmid's Addgene catalogue record and pLannotate feature annotations shown in this document.]
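Description:
pTNS2 is a bacterial helper plasmid that supplies the Tn7 site-specific transposition machinery. It is built on the pUC18R6KT backbone, with a catalogued total size of about 9.6 kb, of which roughly 6.7 kb is the tnsABCD insert. Replication depends on the R6K γ origin, which functions only when the π initiator protein is provided in trans. The plasmid is therefore maintained in pir-expressing E. coli (Pir1 is the listed strain) and behaves as a non-replicating, suicide vector in other hosts. Only fragments of the ColE1/pUC and RSF origins are annotated, consistent with the pUC replicon having been replaced. Selection is by ampicillin through the bla gene and its native promoter. An incP oriT allows the plasmid to be mobilised by conjugation when transfer functions are supplied.

The payload comprises the complete tnsA, tnsB, tnsC and tnsD coding sequences in a single orientation, downstream of the pUC lac promoter, operator and CAP site. TnsA and TnsB together form the transposase, and TnsC and TnsD act with them to direct high-frequency insertion into the attTn7 site. Only a truncated piece of tnsE is present, so the alternative low-frequency, random-target pathway should not be supported. A Tn7 right-end sequence and a short glmS fragment lie upstream of tnsA; these probably came along with the cloned Tn7 segment. No left end is annotated, so no complete transposable element appears in the feature table.

The stated purpose is Tn7 transposase expression. According to the associated publication title, the plasmid belongs to a Tn7-based broad-range bacterial cloning and expression system. In such a system it would typically be introduced alongside a mini-Tn7 delivery vector to drive single-copy chromosomal integration and would then be lost from the recipient.
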