Addgene plasmid #64968: pTNS2
Purpose: Tn7 transposase expression
Depositing lab: Herbert Schweizer. Depositing organization: Colorado State University, Fort Collins. Publication: A Tn7-based broad-range bacterial cloning and expression system. Choi KH, Gaynor JB, White KG, Lopez C, Bosio CM, Karkhoff-Schweizer RR, Schweizer HP. Nat Methods. 2005 Jun;2(6):443-8. 10.1038/nmeth765 PubMed 15908923.
Backbone
  Vector backbone: pUC18R6KT
  Backbone manufacturer: Herbert Schweizer
  Backbone size w/o insert (bp): 2921
  Total vector size (bp): 9619
  Vector type: Bacterial Expression
Growth in bacteria
  Bacterial resistance: Ampicillin, 100 μg/mL
  Growth temperature: 37°C
  Growth strain: Pir1
  Copy number: Unknown
Gene/Insert
  Gene/Insert name: tnsABCD
  Insert size (bp): 6698
Terms and licenses: Academic/Nonprofit Terms; Industry Terms
Depositor comments: GenBank Accession # AY884833
How to cite: pTNS2 was a gift from Herbert Schweizer (Addgene plasmid # 64968 ; http://n2t.net/addgene:64968 ; RRID:Addgene_64968)
