>Addgene plasmid #64968 | pTNS2 | addgene partial sequence | sequence record 112901 | M13-F20 5'-TGTAAAACGACGGCCAGT-3'
GGCTCGTTGAAGATCCGATGCTTCAAACTCAATCACACGATCCGCCTTATTTATTTGCTTTGTTGTACTG
TTAACCACCTTAGCTCGACTTAATAAAGGCAAATGAGTAAATCGAGTCCATTTCCGTTCTTGCATTGGAT
TAAACCAAACAAAAATACGCCACTCCTTATGACCCGAGTTACGGAATAAATGACCAATATGTACAACCTG
CACATTGTCATTAAATGTAGCTAGCCTAACCACTCACTCTTCCCCATAAACCATTTCCAAGAATCTTTGT
GCTTCCTCAGTTATCCGCTCTTTAGATAACGTTGCACTTCTTAATAATCGCCAGCGCCTAAGCTCAACAT
CTTCCTGTTTAAGCTTAATAAAAGCTTGGCTAATCCGTCTAATTTGATAATCTTCCACACTCTCTGAGTA
ACGCTTTAAGCAAAGCGCTACCAAAGGCAGTTTCTGTAGATTTTTTGCAAGAGAGGTTCCGTTAGGAGTT
TGCTTTAACAGCCAGCTCGATGTCGCTCTTGGGTGATCAAGGCTACTATCTAGACGCTTTATGATTCTTA
ATAGTTGTCGTACAGCAATTCGATCTCTTTGGTTCCAATCAACTCTAGGGGCGGGTGCCAGACGCTCTTG
TTGATGCTGTTGATTCCAGTGAACTAGCCAATCCCTGTCATGTCGGT
