>Addgene plasmid #64968 | pTNS2 | addgene partial sequence | sequence record 112902 | M13-Rev 5'-CAGGAAACAGCTATGACC-3'
GCATGTGGAAGAGGTGATTGCACCGATCTTCTACACCGTTCCGCTGCAGCTGCTGGCTTACCATGTCGCG
CTGATCAAAGGCACCGACGTTGACCAGCCGCGTAACCTGGCAAAATCGGTTACGGTTGAGTAATAAATGG
ATGCCCTGCGTAAGCGGGTGTGGGCGGACAATAAAGTCTTAAACTGAACAAAATAGATCTAAACTATGAC
AATAAAGTCTTAAACTAGACAGAATAGTTGTAAACTGAAATCAGTCCAGTTATGCTGTGAAAAAGCATAC
TGGACTTTTGTTATGGCTAAAGCAAACTCTTCATTTTCTGAAGTGCAAATTGCCCGTCGTATTAAAGAGG
GGCGTGGCCAAGGGCATGGTAAAGACTATATTCCATGGCTAACAGTACAAGAAGTTCCTTCTTCAGGTCG
TTCCCACCGTATTTATTCTCATAAGACGGGACGAGTCCATCATTTGCTATCTGACTTAGAGCTTGCTGTT
TTTCTCAGTCTTGAGTGGGAGAGCAGCGTGCTAGATATACGCGAGCAGTTCCCCTTATTACCTAGTGATA
CCAGGCAGATTGCAATAGATAGTGGTATTAAGCATCCTGTTATTCGTGGTGTAGATCAGGTTATGTCTAC
TGA
