>Addgene plasmid #64968 | pTNS2 | addgene partial sequence | sequence record 115248 | tnsA-F 5'-CGAGCCTTAACCGCAAATGG-3'
GTGTGCAGATCTCTGTATTAGCCAAGTAGTGAATATGGAGGAGTTGCGCTATGTGGCAAATTAATGAGGT
TGTGCTATTTGATAATGATCCGTATCGCATTTTGGCTATAGAGGATGGCCAAGTTGTCTGGATGCAAATA
AGCGCTGATAAAGGAGTTCCACAAGCTAGGGCTGAGTTGTTGCTAATGCAGTATTTAGATGAAGGCCGCT
TAGTTAGAACTGATGACCCTTATGTACATCTTGATTTAGAAGAGCCGTCTGTAGATTCTGTCAGCTTCCA
GAAGCGCGAGGAGGATTATCGAAAAATTCTTCCTATTATTAATAGTAAGGATCGTTTCGACCCTAAAGTC
AGAAGCGAACTCGTTGAGCATGTGGTCCAAGAACATAAGGTTACTAAGGCTACAGTTTATAAGTTGTTAC
GCCGTTACTGGCAGCGTGGTCAAACGCCTAATGCATTAATTCCTGACTACAAAAACAGCGGTGCACCAGG
GGAAAGACGTTCAGCGACAGGAACAGCAAAGATTGGCCGAGCCAGAGAATATGGTAAGGGTGAAGGAACC
AAGGTAACGCCCGAGATTGAACGCCTTTTTAGGTTGACCATAGAAAAGCACCTGTTAAATCAAAAAGGTA
CAAAGACCACCGTTGCCTATAGACGATTTGTGGACTTGTTTGCTCAGTATTTTCCTCGCATTCCCCAAGA
GGATTACCCAACACTACGTCAGTTTCGTTATTTTTATGATCGAG
