>Addgene plasmid #64968 | pTNS2 | addgene partial sequence | sequence record 115250 | tnsB-F 5'-CGTGACCTCGGAGCGTAAA-3'
TGATGAGGCTAAAGTTATTCCTTTCAACGCAGTGGAAGCGGATGATCAAGAAGATTACAGCCTACCCACA
TACGTGCCTGAATTATTTCAGGATCCACCAGAAAAGGATGAGTCATGAGTGCTACCCGGATTCAAGCAGT
TTATCGTGATACGGGGGTAGAGGCTTATCGTGATAATCCTTTTATCGAGGCCTTACCACCATTACAAGAG
TCAGTGAATAGTGCTGCATCACTGAAATCCTCTTTACAGCTTACTTCCTCTGACTTGCAAAAGTCCCGTG
TTATCAGAGCTCATACCATTTGTCGTATTCCAGATGACTATTTTCAGCCATTAGGTACGCATTTGCTACT
AAGTGAGCGTATTTCGGTCATGATTCGAGGTGGCTACGTAGGCAGAAATCCTAAAACAGGAGATTTACAA
AAGCATTTACAAAATGGTTATGAGCGTGTTCAAACGGGAGAGTTGGAGACATTTCGCTTTGAGGAGGCAC
GATCTACGGCACAAAGCTTATTGTTAATTGGTTGTTCTGGTAGTGGGAAGACGACCTCTCTTCATCGTAT
TCTAGCCACGTATCCTCAGGTGATTTACCATCGTGAACTCAATGTAGAGCAGGTGGTGTATTTGAAAATA
GACTGCTCGCATAATGGTTCGCTAAAAGAAATCTGCTTGAATTTTTTCAGAGCGTTGGATCGAGCCTTGG
GCTCGAACTATGAGCGTCGTTATGGCTT
