>Addgene plasmid #64968 | pTNS2 | addgene partial sequence | sequence record 115252 | tnsC-F 5'-CAGCGACTGGGATAGCTTG-3'
CCATGCATGAACGGTTAAAAGGGAAAGGGGTAATAGTGGATATGGCGAGCTTATTTAAACAAGCAGGTTA
GCCATGAGAAACTTTCCTGTTCCGTACTCGAATGAGCTGATTTATAGCACTATTGCACGGGCAGGCGTTT
ATCAAGGGATTGTTAGTCCTAAGCAGCTGTTGGATGAGGTGTATGGCAACCGCAAGGTGGTCGCTACCTT
AGGTCTGCCCTCGCATTTAGGTGTGATAGCAAGACATCTACATCAAACAGGACGTTACGCTGTTCAGCAG
CTTATTTATGAGCATACCTTATTCCCTTTATATGCTCCGTTTGTAGGCAAGGAGCGCCGAGACGAAGCTA
TTCGGTTAATGGAGTACCAAGCGCAAGGTGCGGTGCATTTAATGCTAGGAGTCGCTGCTTCTAGAGTTAA
GAGCGATAACCGCTTTAGATACTGCCCTGATTGCGTTGCTCTTCAGCTAAATAGGTATGGGGAAGCCTTT
TGGCAACGAGATTGGTATTTGCCCGCTTTGCCATATTGTCCAAAACACGGTGCTTTAGTCTTCTTTGATA
GAGCTGTAGATGATCACCGACATCAATTTTGGGCTTTGGGTCATACTGAGCTGCTTTCAGACTACCCCAA
AGACTCCCTATCTCAATTAACAGCACTAGCTGCTTATATAGCCCCTCTGTTAGATGCTCCACGAGCGCAA
GAGCTTTCCCCAAGCCTTGAGCAGTGGACGCTGTTTTATCAGCGCTTAGCGCAGGATCTAGGGCTAACCA
AAAGCAAGCACATTCGTCATGACTTGGTGGC
